>Addgene plasmid #116928 | pAV106-pTDH3-mCherry-10xSumo-6xSIM | addgene full sequence | sequence record 252182 | Addgene NGS Result
GACGAAAGGGCCTCGTGATACGCCTATTTTTATAGGTTAATGTCATGATAATAATGGTTTCTTAGACGTC
AGGTGGCACTTTTCGGGGAAATGTGCGCGGAACCCCTATTTGTTTATTTTTCTAAATACATTCAAATATG
TATCCGCTCATGAGACAATAACCCTGATAAATGCTTCAATAATATTGAAAAAGGAAGAGTATGAGTATTC
AACATTTCCGTGTCGCCCTTATTCCCTTTTTTGCGGCATTTTGCCTTCCTGTTTTTGCTCACCCAGAAAC
GCTGGTGAAAGTAAAAGATGCTGAAGATCAGTTGGGTGCACGAGTGGGTTACATCGAACTGGATCTCAAC
AGCGGTAAGATCCTTGAGAGTTTTCGCCCCGAAGAACGTTTTCCAATGATGAGCACTTTTAAAGTTCTGC
TATGTGGCGCGGTATTATCCCGTATTGACGCCGGGCAAGAGCAACTCGGTCGCCGCATACACTATTCTCA
GAATGACTTGGTTGAGTACTCACCAGTCACAGAAAAGCATCTTACGGATGGCATGACAGTAAGAGAATTA
TGCAGTGCTGCCATAACCATGAGTGATAACACTGCGGCCAACTTACTTCTGACAACGATCGGAGGACCGA
AGGAGCTAACCGCTTTTTTGCACAACATGGGGGATCATGTAACTCGCCTTGATCGTTGGGAACCGGAGCT
GAATGAAGCCATACCAAACGACGAGCGTGACACCACGATGCCTGTAGCAATGGCAACAACGTTGCGCAAA
CTATTAACTGGCGAACTACTTACTCTAGCTTCCCGGCAACAATTAATAGACTGGATGGAGGCGGATAAAG
TTGCAGGACCACTTCTGCGCTCGGCCCTTCCGGCTGGCTGGTTTATTGCTGATAAATCTGGAGCCGGTGA
GCGTGGGTCTCGCGGTATCATTGCAGCACTGGGGCCAGATGGTAAGCCCTCCCGTATCGTAGTTATCTAC
ACGACGGGGAGTCAGGCAACTATGGATGAACGAAATAGACAGATCGCTGAGATAGGTGCCTCACTGATTA
AGCATTGGTAACTGTCAGACCAAGTTTACTCATATATACTTTAGATTGATTTAAAACTTCATTTTTAATT
TAAAAGGATCTAGGTGAAGATCCTTTTTGATAATCTCATGACCAAAATCCCTTAACGTGAGTTTTCGTTC
CACTGAGCGTCAGACCCCGTAGAAAAGATCAAAGGATCTTCTTGAGATCCTTTTTTTCTGCGCGTAATCT
GCTGCTTGCAAACAAAAAAACCACCGCTACCAGCGGTGGTTTGTTTGCCGGATCAAGAGCTACCAACTCT
TTTTCCGAAGGTAACTGGCTTCAGCAGAGCGCAGATACCAAATACTGTTCTTCTAGTGTAGCCGTAGTTA
GGCCACCACTTCAAGAACTCTGTAGCACCGCCTACATACCTCGCTCTGCTAATCCTGTTACCAGTGGCTG
CTGCCAGTGGCGATAAGTCGTGTCTTACCGGGTTGGACTCAAGACGATAGTTACCGGATAAGGCGCAGCG
GTCGGGCTGAACGGGGGGTTCGTGCACACAGCCCAGCTTGGAGCGAACGACCTACACCGAACTGAGATAC
CTACAGCGTGAGCTATGAGAAAGCGCCACGCTTCCCGAAGGGAGAAAGGCGGACAGGTATCCGGTAAGCG
GCAGGGTCGGAACAGGAGAGCGCACGAGGGAGCTTCCAGGGGGAAACGCCTGGTATCTTTATAGTCCTGT
CGGGTTTCGCCACCTCTGACTTGAGCGTCGATTTTTGTGATGCTCGTCAGGGGGGCGGAGCCTATGGAAA
AACGCCAGCAACGCGGCCTTTTTACGGTTCCTGGCCTTTTGCTGGCCTTTTGCTCACATGTTCTTTCCTG
CGTTATCCCCTGATTCTGTGGATAACCGTATTACCGCCTTTGAGTGAGCTGATACCGCTCGCCGCAGCCG
AACGACCGAGCGCAGCGAGTCAGTGAGCGAGGAAGCGGAAGAGCGCCCAATACGCAAACCGCCTCTCCCC
GCGCGTTGGCCGATTCATTAATGCAGCTGGCACGACAGGTTTCCCGACTGGAAAGCGGGCAGTGAGCGCA
ACGCAATTAATGTGAGTTAGCTCACTCATTAGGCACCCCAGGCTTTACACTTTATGCTTCCGGCTCGTAT
GTTGTGTGGAATTGTGAGCGGATAACAATTTCACACAGGAAACAGCTATGACCATGATTACGCCAAGCTC
GAAATTAACCCTCACTAAAGGGAACAAAAGCTGGTACCGGGCCCCCCCTCGAGTCAGTTCGAGTTTATCA
TTATCAATACTGCCATTTCAAAGAATACGTAAATAATTAATAGTAGTGATTTTCCTAACTTTATTTAGTC
AAAAAATTAGCCTTTTAATTCTGCTGTAACCCGTACATGCCCAAAATAGGGGGCGGGTTACACAGAATAT
ATAACATCGTAGGTGTCTGGGTGAACAGTTTATTCCTGGCATCCACTAAATATAATGGAGCCCGCTTTTT
AAGCTGGCATCCAGAAAAAAAAAGAATCCCAGCACCAAAATATTGTTTTCTTCACCAACCATCAGTTCAT
AGGTCCATTCTCTTAGCGCAACTACAGAGAACAGGGGCACAAACAGGCAAAAAACGGGCACAACCTCAAT
GGAGTGATGCAACCTGCCTGGAGTAAATGATGACACAAGGCAATTGACCCACGCATGTATCTATCTCATT
TTCTTACACCTTCTATTACCTTCTGCTCTCTCTGATTTGGAAAAAGCTGAAAAAAAAGGTTGAAACCAGT
TCCCTGAAATTATTCCCCTACTTGACTAATAAGTATATAAAGACGGTAGGTATTGATTGTAATTCTGTAA
ATCTATTTCTTAAACTTCTTAAATTCTACTTTTATAGTTAGTCTTTTTTTTAGTTTTAAAACACCAAGAA
CTTAGTTTCGAATAAACACACATAAACAAACAAATTAATTAAAAAAATGTCTTTGATCACAAGTGGAGCG
TCAGGGGCACTTCAGTTGCCACCGTTGGAAAGACTAACTCTGGGCTCCGCTGGATCAGCTTTAGCCTTGA
AATTAGCAGGTCTTGATATCCTGATCACTATGGTGAGCAAGGGCGAGGAGGACAACATGGCCATCATCAA
GGAGTTCATGCGCTTCAAGGTGCACATGGAGGGCTCCGTGAACGGCCACGAGTTCGAGATCGAGGGCGAG
GGCGAGGGCCGCCCCTACGAGGGCACCCAGACCGCCAAGCTGAAGGTGACCAAGGGCGGCCCCCTGCCCT
TCGCCTGGGACATCCTGTCCCCTCAGTTCATGTACGGCTCCAAGGCCTACGTGAAGCACCCCGCCGACAT
CCCCGACTACTTGAAGCTGTCCTTCCCCGAGGGCTTCAAGTGGGAGCGCGTGATGAACTTCGAGGACGGC
GGCGTGGTGACCGTGACCCAGGACTCCTCCCTGCAGGACGGCGAGTTCATCTACAAGGTGAAGCTGCGCG
GCACCAACTTCCCCTCCGACGGCCCCGTAATGCAGAAGAAGACCATGGGCTGGGAGGCCTCCTCCGAGCG
GATGTACCCCGAGGACGGCGCCCTGAAGGGCGAGATCAAGCAGAGGCTGAAGCTGAAGGACGGCGGCCAC
TACGACGCCGAGGTCAAGACCACCTACAAGGCCAAGAAGCCCGTGCAGCTGCCCGGCGCCTACAACGTCA
ACATCAAGCTGGACATCACCTCCCACAACGAGGACTACACCATCGTGGAACAGTACGAGCGCGCCGAGGG
CCGCCACTCCACCGGCGGCATGGACGAGCTGTACAAGGCGGCCGCAACCGGTTCATCCGGATCTTCAGGG
AGTTCTGGTTCAAGCATGTCAGAAGAGAAGCCTAAGGAGGGCGTGAAAACCGAGAATGACCACATTAACT
TGAAGGTTGCTGGACAGGATGGGTCCGTGGTTCAGTTCAAAATTAAACGCCACACACCGTTGTCGAAACT
GATGAAAGCGTACAGCGAACGCCAGGGTCTTTCTATGCGTCAGATTCGCTTCCGCTTTGATGGTCAACCG
ATTAATGAAACGGACACGCCGGCACAGCTGGAGATGGAGGATGAAGACACTATCGACGTATTTCAGCAGC
AGACCGTCGTAGGGGGCTCCGGCGGAAGCGGGGGGTCGGGAGGTTCCATGAGCGAAGAGAAACCAAAAGA
AGGAGTTAAAACCGAAAACGACCATATCAACCTGAAGGTCGCCGGTCAGGACGGCTCAGTCGTGCAGTTC
AAGATTAAACGTCATACCCCATTAAGTAAGCTGATGAAGGCGTATAGTGAGCGCCAAGGCTTGTCGATGC
GCCAGATTCGTTTTCGCTTTGATGGTCAGCCAATCAACGAAACCGACACCCCGGCGCAGCTGGAAATGGA
AGATGAAGATACCATCGATGTGTTCCAACAGCAAACGGTTGTTGGCGGAAGCGGCGGGAGCGGTGGTAGC
GGGGGTTCTATGTCCGAAGAAAAACCGAAAGAGGGTGTGAAGACTGAAAACGACCACATTAATCTGAAGG
TGGCGGGCCAGGACGGTTCCGTTGTTCAGTTTAAAATCAAACGTCACACCCCGCTGTCGAAACTGATGAA
AGCCTATAGCGAACGTCAAGGGCTGAGCATGCGTCAAATTCGTTTTCGCTTTGATGGTCAGCCAATCAAC
GAAACCGATACACCGGCGCAGCTGGAGATGGAAGACGAGGACACCATTGACGTCTTCCAGCAACAAACTG
TAGTGGGTGGCTCCGGTGGCTCTGGTGGGTCTGGTGGCTCGATGAGTGAGGAAAAACCCAAAGAAGGCGT
CAAGACTGAGAACGATCATATTAACCTGAAAGTCGCGGGTCAAGATGGTTCAGTGGTGCAGTTCAAAATT
AAACGCCACACCCCGCTGTCAAAGCTGATGAAAGCCTATAGTGAGCGTCAAGGTCTGTCGATGCGCCAGA
TCCGCTTTCGCTTTGATGGTCAGCCAATCAACGAGACAGACACTCCGGCACAACTGGAGATGGAAGATGA
AGACACCATCGATGTTTTTCAACAGCAGACCGTGGTGGGAGGGAGCGGCGGTAGCGGGGGATCAGGTGGT
AGTATGTCTGAGGAAAAGCCGAAGGAAGGGGTAAAGACCGAAAATGATCACATTAATCTGAAAGTTGCGG
GCCAAGATGGTAGTGTAGTGCAATTTAAAATCAAGCGTCACACCCCGTTATCTAAACTGATGAAAGCATA
TAGCGAACGCCAAGGCCTGTCTATGCGCCAGATTCGCTTTCGCTTTGACGGGCAACCAATTAATGAAACG
GACACCCCGGCACAACTGGAAATGGAAGACGAGGATACTATTGACGTGTTTCAGCAACAGACAGTCGTAG
GTTCATCCGGATCTTCAGGGAGTTCTGGTTCAAGCATGAGCGAAGAGAAACCTAAAGAAGGAGTTAAAAC
CGAAAATGACCATATCAACCTGAAGGTGGCCGGCCAGGACGGCTCAGTCGTGCAGTTCAAGATCAAACGT
CATACCCCATTAAGTAAGCTGATGAAGGCGTATAGTGAGCGCCAAGGCTTGTCGATGCGCCAGATTCGTT
TCCGCTTTGACGGTCAGCCAATCAACGAAACCGACACCCCGGCGCAGCTGGAAATGGAAGACGAAGATAC
TATCGATGTGTTCCAACAGCAAACGGTCGTAGGATCTTCAGGATCAAGCGGTTCATCTGGTAGTTCCAGA
TCTATGTCAGAAGAGAAGCCTAAGGAAGGCGTGAAAACCGAGAATGACCACATTAACTTGAAGGTTGCTG
GACAGGATGGGTCCGTGGTTCAGTTCAAGATTAAACGCCATACACCGTTGTCGAAACTGATGAAGGCGTA
CAGCGAACGTCAGGGTCTTTCTATGCGTCAGATTCGCTTCCGCTTTGATGGTCAACCGATTAATGAAACG
GACACGCCGGCACAGCTGGAGATGGAGGATGAGGACACTATCGACGTATTTCAGCAACAGACCGTTGTTG
GATCTTCAGGATCAAGCGGTTCATCTGGTAGTTCCATGTCCGAAGAAAAACCGAAGGAGGGTGTGAAGAC
TGAAAACGACCATATTAATCTGAAGGTGGCGGGCCAGGACGGTTCCGTTGTTCAGTTTAAGATCAAACGC
CACACCCCGCTGTCGAAACTGATGAAAGCCTATAGTGAACGTCAAGGGCTGAGCATGCGTCAAATTCGTT
TTCGCTTTGATGGTCAACCAATCAACGAAACCGATACACCGGCGCAGCTGGAAATGGAAGACGAGGACAC
CATTGACGTCTTCCAGCAACAAACTGTTGTTGGTTCCTCTGGAAGCTCAGGATCTAGTGGGTCATCAACT
AGTATGAGTGAAGAAAAACCCAAGGAAGGCGTCAAGACTGAGAACGATCATATTAACCTGAAAGTCGCGG
GTCAAGATGGTTCAGTGGTGCAGTTTAAAATTAAACGCCACACCCCGTTGTCAAAGCTGATGAAAGCCTA
TAGTGAACGTCAAGGTCTGTCGATGCGCCAGATCCGCTTCCGCTTTGATGGTCAGCCAATCAACGAGACA
GACACTCCGGCACAACTGGAGATGGAAGATGAAGACACCATCGATGTTTTCCAACAGCAGACCGTTGTTG
GTTCATCAGGTTCATCCGGATCTAGCGGGTCAAGTATGTCTGAAGAAAAGCCGAAGGAAGGGGTAAAGAC
CGAAAATGATCACATTAATCTGAAAGTTGCGGGCCAGGATGGTAGTGTAGTGCAATTTAAAATTAAACGT
CACACCCCGTTGTCTAAACTGATGAAAGCATATAGCGAACGCCAAGGCCTGTCTATGCGCCAGATTCGCT
TTCGCTTTGACGGGCAACCAATCAATGAAACGGACACCCCGGCACAACTGGAAATGGAAGACGAGGACAC
TATTGACGTGTTTCAGCAACAGACAGGTTCATCCGGATCTTCAGGGAGTTCTGGTTCAAGCAAGGTTGAT
GTAATAGATTTGACCATAGAATCTAGTTCTGACGAGGAAGAAGATCCTCCTGCAAAGAGGGGATCTTCAG
GATCAAGCGGTTCATCTGGTAGTTCCTCTAGAAAGGTTGATGTAATAGATTTGACCATAGAATCTAGTTC
TGACGAGGAAGAAGATCCTCCTGCAAAGAGGGGTGGTTCCGGGGGTTCAGGGGGTTCTGGTGGAAGCGGA
TCCAAGGTTGATGTAATAGATTTGACCATAGAATCTAGTTCTGACGAGGAAGAAGATCCTCCTGCAAAGA
GGGGTTCCTCTGGAAGCTCAGGATCTAGTGGGTCATCAAAGGTTGATGTAATAGATTTGACCATAGAATC
TAGTTCTGACGAGGAAGAAGATCCTCCTGCAAAGAGGGGTGGTTCCGGGGGTTCAGGGGGTTCTGGTGGA
AGCAAGGTTGATGTAATAGATTTGACCATAGAATCTAGTTCTGACGAGGAAGAAGATCCTCCTGCAAAGA
GGGGTGGTTCCGGGGGTTCAGGGGGTTCTGGTGGAAGCAAGGTTGATGTAATAGATTTGACCATAGAATC
TAGTTCTGACGAGGAAGAAGATCCTCCTGCAAAGAGGTAAGGCGCGCCTTTTTTTTTATATATATATATA
TATATATATAACTGAATAAAGAGTATCATCTTTCAAAGAGCTCCAATTCGCCCTATAGTGAGTCGTATTA
CAATTCACTGGCCGTCGTTTTACAACGTCGTGACTGGGAAAACCCTGGCGTTACCCAACTTAATCGCCTT
GCAGCACATCCCCCTTTCGCCAGCTGGCGTAATAGCGAAGAGGCCCGCACCGATCGCCCTTCCCAACAGT
TGCGCAGCCTGAATGGCGAATGG
[124 nt withheld, positions 7864-7987]
C
[91 nt withheld, positions 7989-8079]
A
[49 nt withheld, positions 8081-8129]
CCTTTGACGTTGGAGTCCACGTTCTTT
[37 nt withheld, positions 8157-8193]
ACCCTATCTCGGTCTATTCTTTTGATTTATAAGGGATTTTGCCGATTTCGGCCTATTGGTTAAAAAATGA
GCTGATTTAACAAAAATTTAACGCGAATTTTAACAAAATATTAACGCTTACAATTTCCTGATGCGGTATT
TTCTCCTTACGCATCTGTGCGGTATTTCACACCGCATAGGGTAATAACTGATATAATTAAATTGAAGCTC
TAATTTGTGAGTTTAGTATACATGCATTTACTTATAATACAGTTTTTTAGTTTTGCTGGCCGCATCTTCT
CAAATATGCTTCCCAGCCTGCTTTTCTGTAACGTTCACCCTCTACCTTAGCATCCCTTCCCTTTGCAAAT
AGTCCTCTTCCAACAATAATAATGTCAGATCCTGTAGAGACCACATCATCCACGGTTCTATACTGTTGAC
CCAATGCGTCTCCCTTGTCATCTAAACCCACACCGGGTGTCATAATCAACCAATCGTAACCTTCATCTCT
TCCACCCATGTCTCTTTGAGCAATAAAGCCGATAACAAAATCTTTGTCGCTCTTCGCAATGTCAACAGTA
CCCTTAGTATATTCTCCAGTAGATAGGGAGCCCTTGCATGACAATTCTGCTAACATCAAAAGGCCTCTAG
GTTCCTTTGTTACTTCTTCTGCCGCCTGCTTCAAACCGCTAACAATACCTGGGCCCACCACACCGTGTGC
ATTCGTAATGTCTGCCCATTCTGCTATTCTGTATACACCCGCAGAGTACTGCAATTTGACTGTATTACCA
ATGTCAGCAAATTTTCTGTCTTCGAAGAGTAAAAAATTGTACTTGGCGGATAATGCCTTTAGCGGCTTAA
CTGTGCCCTCCATGGAAAAATCAGTCAAGATATCCACATGTGTTTTTAGTAAACAAATTTTGGGACCTAA
TGCTTCAACTAACTCCAGTAATTCCTTGGTGGTACGAACATCCAATGAAGCACACAAGTTTGTTTGCTTT
TCGTGCATGATATTAAATAGCTTGGCAGCAACAGGACTAGGATGAGTAGCAGCACGTTCCTTATATGTAG
CTTTCGACATGATTTATCTTCGTTTCCTGCAGGTTTTTGTTCTGTGCAGTTGGGTTAAGAATACTGGGCA
ATTTCATGTTTCTTCAACACTACATATGCGTATATATACCAATCTAAGTCTGTGCTCCTTCCTTCGTTCT
TCCTTCTGTTCGGAGATTACCGAATCAAAAAAATTTCAAGGAAACCGAAATCAAAAAAAAGAATAAAAAA
AAAATGATGAATTGAAAAGGTGGTATGGTGCACTCTCAGTACAATCTGCTCTGATGCCGCATAGTTAAGC
CAGCCCCGACACCCGCCAACACCCGCTGACGCGCCCTGACGGGCTTGTCTGCTCCCGGCATCCGCTTACA
GACAAGCTGTGACCGTCTCCGGGAGCTGCATGTGTCAGAGGTTTTCACCGTCATCACCGAAACGCGCGA
Features (pLannotate 1.2.2; 21 found; start..end, strand, type, name):
     96..200     +  promoter       AmpR promoter: bla
    201..1061    +  CDS            AmpR: β-lactamase; bla; confers resistance to ampicillin, carbenicillin, and related antibiotics
   1232..1820    +  rep_origin     ori: high-copy-number ColE1/pMB1/pBR322/pUC origin of replication
   2003..2095    +  CDS            lacI (fragment): lac repressor; lacI; The lac repressor binds to the lac operator to inhibit transcription in E. coli. This inhibition can be relieved by adding lactose or isopropyl-β-D-thiogalactopyranoside (IPTG).
   2108..2129    +  protein_bind   CAP binding site: CAP binding activates transcription in the presence of cAMP. E. coli catabolite activator protein
   2144..2174    +  promoter       lac promoter: promoter for the E. coli lac operon
   2182..2198    +  protein_bind   lac operator: The lac repressor binds to the lac operator to inhibit transcription in E. coli. This inhibition can be relieved by adding lactose or isopropyl-β-D-thiogalactopyranoside (IPTG). lac repressor encoded by lacI
   2243..2261    +  promoter       T3 promoter: promoter for bacteriophage T3 RNA polymerase
   2273..2293    -  misc_feature   MCS (fragment): pBluescript multiple cloning site
   2308..2974    +  promoter       GAP promoter: S. cerevisiae TDH3; promoter for glyceraldehyde-3-phosphate dehydrogenase
   3110..3817    +  CDS            mCherry: mCherry is a basic (constitutively fluorescent) red fluorescent protein published in 2004, derived from Discosoma sp.. It is reported to be a very rapidly-maturing monomer with low acid sensitivity.
   6686..6958    +  CDS            SUMO2: SUMO2_BOVIN - Also known as SMT3B From Bos taurus (Bovine).
   6992..7060    +  CDS            Pias2 (fragment): PIAS2_RAT - Also known as Miz1, Piasx. Experimental evidence at protein level: Swiss-Prot protein existence level 1. Functions as an E3-type small ubiquitin-like modifier (SUMO) ligase, stabilizing the interaction between UBE2I and the substrate, and as a SUMO-tethering factor. Plays a crucial role as a transcriptional coregulation in various cellular pathways, including the STAT pathway, the p53 pathway and the steroid hormone signaling pathway. The effects of this transcriptional coregulation, transactivation or silencing may vary depending upon the biological context and PIAS2 isoform studi
   7682..7700    -  promoter       T7 promoter: promoter for bacteriophage T7 RNA polymerase
   7703..7860    +  CDS            lacZα (fragment): LacZα fragment of β-galactosidase; lacZ fragment
   7864..8292    +  rep_origin     f1 ori (sequence partly withheld): f1 bacteriophage origin of replication; arrow indicates direction of (+) strand synthesis
   8320..8371    -  misc_feature   bom (fragment): basis of mobility region from pBR322
   8450..9253    -  CDS            URA3: orotidine-5'-phosphate decarboxylase, required for uracil biosynthesis; S. cerevisiae URA3; yeast auxotrophic marker, counterselectable with 5-fluoroorotic acid (5-FOA)
   9254..9469    -  promoter       URA3 promoter: S. cerevisiae URA3
   9477..9526    -  misc_feature   bom (fragment): basis of mobility region from pBR322
   9628..1       -  CDS            rop (fragment) (across the origin): Rop protein, which maintains plasmids at low copy number; rop
