[The description below was written by a language model from this plasmid's Addgene catalogue record and pLannotate feature annotations shown in this document.]
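Description:
pAV106-pTDH3-mCherry-10xSumo-6xSIM is a yeast integrative expression vector of about 9.7 kb built on the pRS306 backbone. In E. coli it is maintained through a high-copy ColE1/pUC-type origin and selected with ampicillin via the β-lactamase gene. An f1 phage origin and remnants of the pBluescript-style lacZα/multiple cloning region, with flanking T3 and T7 promoters, are also present. No yeast replication origin or centromere is annotated, consistent with an integrating plasmid that must recombine into the genome to be stably inherited. Selection in Saccharomyces cerevisiae relies on the URA3 marker under its own promoter, which complements uracil auxotrophy and can be counterselected with 5-FOA.

The payload is a single fusion protein driven by the strong constitutive TDH3 (GAP) promoter. It consists of mCherry at the N terminus followed by ten tandem SUMO modules and six SUMO-interaction motifs (SIMs). The automated annotation marks only one SUMO2-like unit and one short PIAS2-derived fragment, presumably a SIM, near the end of the open reading frame. The long stretch between mCherry and these features is unannotated, most likely because the repeated copies were not individually called. No transcription terminator is annotated downstream of the insert, so the record does not establish which one is used.

Multivalent SUMO and SIM repeats bind each other and can assemble into phase-separated condensates, with the red fluorescent tag making them visible by microscopy. The stated purpose is expression of the SUMO-SIM complex in yeast. The associated publication concerns mTORC1, cytoplasmic crowding and phase separation, which suggests use as a synthetic condensate reporter.
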