Addgene plasmid #116928: pAV106-pTDH3-mCherry-10xSumo-6xSIM
Purpose: Yeast integrative vector for expression of the SUMO-SIM complex
Depositing lab: Liam Holt. Depositing organization: NYU Grossman School of Medicine. Publication: mTORC1 Controls Phase Separation and the Biophysical Properties of the Cytoplasm by Tuning Crowding. Delarue M, Brittingham GP, Pfeffer S, Surovtsev IV, Pinglay S, Kennedy KJ, Schaffer M, Gutierrez JI, Sang D, Poterewicz G, Chung JK, Plitzko JM, Groves JT, Jacobs-Wagner C, Engel BD, Holt LJ. Cell. 2018 Jul 12;174(2):338-349.e20. doi: 10.1016/j.cell.2018.05.042. Epub 2018 Jun 21. PubMed 29937223.
Backbone
  Vector backbone: pRS306
  Vector type: Yeast Expression
Growth in bacteria
  Bacterial resistance: Ampicillin, 100 μg/mL
  Growth temperature: 37°C
  Growth strain: DH5alpha
  Copy number: Unknown
Gene/Insert
  Gene/Insert name: 10xSUMO-6xSIM
  Promoter: TDH3
  Tag / fusion protein: mCherry (N terminal on insert)
  Cloning method: Gibson Cloning
  Sequencing primers: 5′ M13-fwd; 3′ M13-rev
Terms and licenses: Academic/Nonprofit Terms; Industry Terms: Not Available to Industry
How to cite: pAV106-pTDH3-mCherry-10xSumo-6xSIM was a gift from Liam Holt (Addgene plasmid # 116928 ; http://n2t.net/addgene:116928 ; RRID:Addgene_116928)
